>Addgene plasmid #185321 | AfrLEA3m_mCh-2xFKBP (pBS1137) | addgene full sequence | sequence record 363969 | Addgene NGS Result
CGGATCGGGAGATCTCCCGATCCCCTATGGTGCACTCTCAGTACAATCTGCTCTGATGCCGCATAGTTAA
GCCAGTATCTGCTCCCTGCTTGTGTGTTGGAGGTCGCTGAGTAGTGCGCGAGCAAAATTTAAGCTACAAC
AAGGCAAGGCTTGACCGACAATTGCATGAAGAATCTGCTTAGGGTTAGGCGTTTTGCGCTGCTTCGCGAT
GTACGGGCCAGATATACGCGTTGACATTGATTATTGACTAGTTATTAATAGTAATCAATTACGGGGTCAT
TAGTTCATAGCCCATATATGGAGTTCCGCGTTACATAACTTACGGTAAATGGCCCGCCTGGCTGACCGCC
CAACGACCCCCGCCCATTGACGTCAATAATGACGTATGTTCCCATAGTAACGCCAATAGGGACTTTCCAT
TGACGTCAATGGGTGGAGTATTTACGGTAAACTGCCCACTTGGCAGTACATCAAGTGTATCATATGCCAA
GTACGCCCCCTATTGACGTCAATGACGGTAAATGGCCCGCCTGGCATTATGCCCAGTACATGACCTTATG
GGACTTTCCTACTTGGCAGTACATCTACGTATTAGTCATCGCTATTACCATGGTGATGCGGTTTTGGCAG
TACATCAATGGGCGTGGATAGCGGTTTGACTCACGGGGATTTCCAAGTCTCCACCCCATTGACGTCAATG
GGAGTTTGTTTTGGCACCAAAATCAACGGGACTTTCCAAAATGTCGTAACAACTCCGCCCCATTGACGCA
AATGGGCGGTAGGCGTGTACGGTGGGAGGTCTATATAAGCAGAGCTCTCCCTATCAGTGATAGAGATCTC
CCTATCAGTGATAGAGATCGTCGACGAGCTCGTTTAGTGAACCGTCAGATCGCCTGGAGACGCCATCCAC
GCTGTTTTGACCTCCATAGAAGACACCGGGACCGATCCAGCCTCCGGACTCTAGCGTTTAAACTTAAGCT
TGGTACCGAGCTCGGATCCGCCACCATGGAGCTGAGCAGCAGCAAGCTGAACAGGAACATCTTCAAGAGG
AGCAGCAGCGTGCTGCACTGGCACTTCTACAGGCTGTTCGGCAAGAAGTACCCCAGCAAGATGAGCGAGC
AGGGCAAGCTGAGCAGGCAGGAGGCCGGCCAAAGGGGAGGACAAGCCAGAGCAGAACAATTGGGCCATGA
AGGCTACGTGGAGATGGGCAGGAAGGGCGGCCAAGCCAGAGCCGAACAATTGGGTCATGAAGGATACCAG
GAGATGGGCCAGAAGGGCGGCCTGGCCAGGCAGCAGTCCGGAGGCGGCGGATCCGGCGGAATGGTGTCTA
AAGGCGAGGAGGATAACATGGCTATAATCAAGGAATTTATGAGGTTCAAGGTGCATATGGAGGGATCTGT
GAACGGTCACGAGTTCGAAATCGAGGGCGAAGGCGAGGGGCGACCCTATGAAGGGACACAGACGGCCAAA
CTGAAGGTGACCAAGGGTGGCCCCCTGCCTTTCGCCTGGGACATCCTGTCACCCCAGTTTATGTACGGCT
CTAAGGCTTACGTTAAGCACCCTGCCGATATTCCGGACTACTTGAAACTGAGCTTCCCTGAAGGGTTCAA
GTGGGAACGGGTAATGAATTTTGAGGATGGCGGTGTAGTCACAGTTACCCAGGACAGCTCTCTTCAGGAC
GGAGAATTTATCTATAAGGTTAAACTTCGGGGCACTAACTTCCCATCAGACGGCCCCGTGATGCAGAAGA
AAACTATGGGCTGGGAAGCCAGCTCAGAACGCATGTATCCCGAGGACGGAGCACTGAAGGGAGAAATCAA
GCAGCGACTCAAGCTGAAGGATGGGGGACATTATGATGCTGAGGTCAAAACCACCTATAAGGCCAAGAAA
CCCGTTCAGCTTCCTGGGGCATACAACGTGAATATCAAACTGGATATTACATCCCATAACGAAGACTATA
CCATCGTGGAACAGTACGAGCGGGCCGAGGGCAGACATAGCACAGGGGGCATGGATGAATTGTACAAGGC
GACTAGAGGCGTCCAAGTCGAAACCATTAGTCCCGGCGATGGCAGAACATTTCCTAAAAGGGGACAAACA
TGTGTCGTCCATTATACAGGCATGTTGGAGGACGGCAAAAAGGTGGACAGTAGTAGAGATCGCAATAAAC
CTTTCAAATTCATGTTGGGAAAACAAGAAGTCATTAGGGGATGGGAGGAGGGCGTGGCTCAAATGTCCGT
CGGCCAACGCGCTAAGCTCACCATCAGCCCCGACTACGCATACGGCGCTACCGGACATCCCGGAATTATT
CCCCCTCACGCTACCTTGGTGTTTGACGTCGAACTGTTGAAGCTCGAGACTAGAGGAGTGCAGGTGGAGA
CTATCTCCCCAGGAGACGGGCGCACCTTCCCCAAGCGCGGCCAGACCTGCGTGGTGCACTACACCGGGAT
GCTTGAAGATGGAAAGAAAGTTGATTCCTCCCGGGACAGAAACAAGCCCTTTAAGTTTATGCTAGGCAAG
CAGGAGGTGATCCGAGGCTGGGAAGAAGGGGTTGCCCAGATGAGTGTGGGTCAGAGAGCCAAACTGACTA
TATCTCCAGATTATGCCTATGGTGCCACTGGGCACCCAGGCATCATCCCACCACATGCCACTCTCGTCTT
CGATGTGGAGCTTCTAAAACTGGAAACTAGTTATCCGTACGACGTACCAGACTACGCATAAGCGGCCGCT
CGAGTCTAGAGGGCCCGTTTAAACCCGCTGATCAGCCTCGACTGTGCCTTCTAGTTGCCAGCCATCTGTT
GTTTGCCCCTCCCCCGTGCCTTCCTTGACCCTGGAAGGTGCCACTCCCACTGTCCTTTCCTAATAAAATG
AGGAAATTGCATCGCATTGTCTGAGTAGGTGTCATTCTATTCTGGGGGGTGGGGTGGGGCAGGACAGCAA
GGGGGAGGATTGGGAAGACAATAGCAGGCATGCTGGGGATGCGGTGGGCTCTATGGCTTCTGAGGCGGAA
AGAACCAGCTGGGGCTCTAGGGGGTATCCCC
[124 nt withheld, positions 3042-3165]
C
[91 nt withheld, positions 3167-3257]
A
[49 nt withheld, positions 3259-3307]
CCTTTGACGTTGGAGTCCACGTTCTTT
[37 nt withheld, positions 3335-3371]
ACCCTATCTCGGTCTATTCTTTTGATTTATAAGGGATTTTGCCGATTTCGGCCTATTGGTTAAAAAATGA
GCTGATTTAACAAAAATTTAACGCGAATTAATTCTGTGGAATGTGTGTCAGTTAGGGTGTGGAAAGTCCC
CAGGCTCCCCAGCAGGCAGAAGTATGCAAAGCATGCATCTCAATTAGTCAGCAACCAGGTGTGGAAAGTC
CCCAGGCTCCCCAGCAGGCAGAAGTATGCAAAGCATGCATCTCAATTAGTCAGCAACCATAGTCCCGCCC
CTAACTCCGCCCATCCCGCCCCTAACTCCGCCCAGTTCCGCCCATTCTCCGCCCCATGGCTGACTAATTT
TTTTTATTTATGCAGAGGCCGAGGCCGCCTCTGCCTCTGAGCTATTCCAGAAGTAGTGAGGAGGCTTTTT
TGGAGGCCTAGGCTTTTGCAAAAAGCTCCCGGGAGCTTGTATATCCATTTTCGGATCTGATCAGCACGTG
TTGACAATTAATCATCGGCATAGTATATCGGCATAGTATAATACGACAAGGTGAGGAACTAAACCATGGC
CAAGTTGACCAGTGCCGTTCCGGTGCTCACCGCGCGCGACGTCGCCGGAGCGGTCGAGTTCTGGACCGAC
CGGCTCGGGTTCTCCCGGGACTTCGTGGAGGACGACTTCGCCGGTGTGGTCCGGGACGACGTGACCCTGT
TCATCAGCGCGGTCCAGGACCAGGTGGTGCCGGACAACACCCTGGCCTGGGTGTGGGTGCGCGGCCTGGA
CGAGCTGTACGCCGAGTGGTCGGAGGTCGTGTCCACGAACTTCCGGGACGCCTCCGGGCCGGCCATGACC
GAGATCGGCGAGCAGCCGTGGGGGCGGGAGTTCGCCCTGCGCGACCCGGCCGGCAACTGCGTGCACTTCG
TGGCCGAGGAGCAGGACTGACACGTGCTACGAGATTTCGATTCCACCGCCGCCTTCTATGAAAGGTTGGG
CTTCGGAATCGTTTTCCGGGACGCCGGCTGGATGATCCTCCAGCGCGGGGATCTCATGCTGGAGTTCTTC
GCCCACCCCAACTTGTTTATTGCAGCTTATAATGGTTACAAATAAAGCAATAGCATCACAAATTTCACAA
ATAAAGCATTTTTTTCACTGCATTCTAGTTGTGGTTTGTCCAAACTCATCAATGTATCTTATCATGTCTG
TATACCGTCGACCTCTAGCTAGAGCTTGGCGTAATCATGGTCATAGCTGTTTCCTGTGTGAAATTGTTAT
CCGCTCACAATTCCACACAACATACGAGCCGGAAGCATAAAGTGTAAAGCCTGGGGTGCCTAATGAGTGA
GCTAACTCACATTAATTGCGTTGCGCTCACTGCCCGCTTTCCAGTCGGGAAACCTGTCGTGCCAGCTGCA
TTAATGAATCGGCCAACGCGCGGGGAGAGGCGGTTTGCGTATTGGGCGCTCTTCCGCTTCCTCGCTCACT
GACTCGCTGCGCTCGGTCGTTCGGCTGCGGCGAGCGGTATCAGCTCACTCAAAGGCGGTAATACGGTTAT
CCACAGAATCAGGGGATAACGCAGGAAAGAACATGTGAGCAAAAGGCCAGCAAAAGGCCAGGAACCGTAA
AAAGGCCGCGTTGCTGGCGTTTTTCCATAGGCTCCGCCCCCCTGACGAGCATCACAAAAATCGACGCTCA
AGTCAGAGGTGGCGAAACCCGACAGGACTATAAAGATACCAGGCGTTTCCCCCTGGAAGCTCCCTCGTGC
GCTCTCCTGTTCCGACCCTGCCGCTTACCGGATACCTGTCCGCCTTTCTCCCTTCGGGAAGCGTGGCGCT
TTCTCATAGCTCACGCTGTAGGTATCTCAGTTCGGTGTAGGTCGTTCGCTCCAAGCTGGGCTGTGTGCAC
GAACCCCCCGTTCAGCCCGACCGCTGCGCCTTATCCGGTAACTATCGTCTTGAGTCCAACCCGGTAAGAC
ACGACTTATCGCCACTGGCAGCAGCCACTGGTAACAGGATTAGCAGAGCGAGGTATGTAGGCGGTGCTAC
AGAGTTCTTGAAGTGGTGGCCTAACTACGGCTACACTAGAAGAACAGTATTTGGTATCTGCGCTCTGCTG
AAGCCAGTTACCTTCGGAAAAAGAGTTGGTAGCTCTTGATCCGGCAAACAAACCACCGCTGGTAGCGGTG
GTTTTTTTGTTTGCAAGCAGCAGATTACGCGCAGAAAAAAAGGATCTCAAGAAGATCCTTTGATCTTTTC
TACGGGGTCTGACGCTCAGTGGAACGAAAACTCACGTTAAGGGATTTTGGTCATGAGATTATCAAAAAGG
ATCTTCACCTAGATCCTTTTAAATTAAAAATGAAGTTTTAAATCAATCTAAAGTATATATGAGTAAACTT
GGTCTGACAGTTACCAATGCTTAATCAGTGAGGCACCTATCTCAGCGATCTGTCTATTTCGTTCATCCAT
AGTTGCCTGACTCCCCGTCGTGTAGATAACTACGATACGGGAGGGCTTACCATCTGGCCCCAGTGCTGCA
ATGATACCGCGAGACCCACGCTCACCGGCTCCAGATTTATCAGCAATAAACCAGCCAGCCGGAAGGGCCG
AGCGCAGAAGTGGTCCTGCAACTTTATCCGCCTCCATCCAGTCTATTAATTGTTGCCGGGAAGCTAGAGT
AAGTAGTTCGCCAGTTAATAGTTTGCGCAACGTTGTTGCCATTGCTACAGGCATCGTGGTGTCACGCTCG
TCGTTTGGTATGGCTTCATTCAGCTCCGGTTCCCAACGATCAAGGCGAGTTACATGATCCCCCATGTTGT
GCAAAAAAGCGGTTAGCTCCTTCGGTCCTCCGATCGTTGTCAGAAGTAAGTTGGCCGCAGTGTTATCACT
CATGGTTATGGCAGCACTGCATAATTCTCTTACTGTCATGCCATCCGTAAGATGCTTTTCTGTGACTGGT
GAGTACTCAACCAAGTCATTCTGAGAATAGTGTATGCGGCGACCGAGTTGCTCTTGCCCGGCGTCAATAC
GGGATAATACCGCGCCACATAGCAGAACTTTAAAAGTGCTCATCATTGGAAAACGTTCTTCGGGGCGAAA
ACTCTCAAGGATCTTACCGCTGTTGAGATCCAGTTCGATGTAACCCACTCGTGCACCCAACTGATCTTCA
GCATCTTTTACTTTCACCAGCGTTTCTGGGTGAGCAAAAACAGGAAGGCAAAATGCCGCAAAAAAGGGAA
TAAGGGCGACACGGAAATGTTGAATACTCATACTCTTCCTTTTTCAATATTATTGAAGCATTTATCAGGG
TTATTGTCTCATGAGCGGATACATATTTGAATGTATTTAGAAAAATAAACAAATAGGGGTTCCGCGCACA
TTTCCCCGAAAAGTGCCACCTGACGTCGA
Features (pLannotate 1.2.2; 24 found; start..end, strand, type, name):
     26..78      -  misc_feature   bom (fragment): basis of mobility region from pBR322
    233..612     +  enhancer       CMV enhancer: human cytomegalovirus immediate early enhancer
    613..816     +  promoter       CMV promoter: human cytomegalovirus (CMV) immediate early promoter
    818..837     +  promoter       PLtetO-1 promoter (fragment): modified phage lambda PL promoter with tet operator sites (Lutz and Bujard, 1997)
    839..858     +  promoter       PLtetO-1 promoter (fragment): modified phage lambda PL promoter with tet operator sites (Lutz and Bujard, 1997)
    866..899     +  promoter       TRE3GV promoter (fragment): 3rd-generation Tet-responsive promoter that can be activated by binding of Tet-On® 3G, optimized for retroviral and lentiviral vectors
   1321..2028    +  CDS            mCherry: mCherry is a basic (constitutively fluorescent) red fluorescent protein published in 2004, derived from Discosoma sp.. It is reported to be a very rapidly-maturing monomer with low acid sensitivity.
   2038..2358    +  CDS            DmrB: F36V mutant of FK506-binding protein FKBP12 binds synthetic ligands that do not bind wild-type FKBP
   2365..2685    +  CDS            DmrB: F36V mutant of FK506-binding protein FKBP12 binds synthetic ligands that do not bind wild-type FKBP
   2772..2996    +  polyA_signal   bGH poly(A) signal: bovine growth hormone polyadenylation signal
   3000..3021    +  promoter       SV40 promoter (fragment): SV40 enhancer and early promoter
   3042..3470    +  rep_origin     f1 ori (sequence partly withheld): f1 bacteriophage origin of replication; arrow indicates direction of (+) strand synthesis
   3484..3813    +  promoter       SV40 promoter: SV40 enhancer and early promoter
   3861..3908    +  promoter       EM7 promoter: synthetic bacterial promoter&nbsp
   3927..4301    +  CDS            BleoR: antibiotic-binding protein; Sh ble from Streptoalloteichus hindustanus; confers resistance to bleomycin, phleomycin, and Zeocin™
   4311..4436    +  CDS            ble (fragment): BLE_KLEPN - Experimental evidence at protein level: Swiss-Prot protein existence level 1. Binding protein with a strong affinity to the bleomycin family of antibiotics. Binds to CL990; an antimitotic-antibiotic compound. From Klebsiella pneumoniae.
   4431..4552    +  polyA_signal   SV40 poly(A) signal: SV40 polyadenylation signal
   4625..4641    -  protein_bind   lac operator: The lac repressor binds to the lac operator to inhibit transcription in E. coli. This inhibition can be relieved by adding lactose or isopropyl-β-D-thiogalactopyranoside (IPTG). lac repressor encoded by lacI
   4649..4679    -  promoter       lac promoter: promoter for the E. coli lac operon
   4694..4715    -  protein_bind   CAP binding site: CAP binding activates transcription in the presence of cAMP. E. coli catabolite activator protein
   4728..4820    -  CDS            lacI (fragment): lac repressor; lacI; The lac repressor binds to the lac operator to inhibit transcription in E. coli. This inhibition can be relieved by adding lactose or isopropyl-β-D-thiogalactopyranoside (IPTG).
   5003..5591    -  rep_origin     ori: high-copy-number ColE1/pMB1/pBR322/pUC origin of replication
   5762..6622    -  CDS            AmpR: β-lactamase; bla; confers resistance to ampicillin, carbenicillin, and related antibiotics
   6623..6727    -  promoter       AmpR promoter: bla
