[The description below was written by a language model from this plasmid's Addgene catalogue record and pLannotate feature annotations shown in this document.]
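Description:
AfrLEA3m_mCh-2xFKBP (pBS1137) is a 6,760 nt mammalian expression plasmid built on a pcDNA4/TO-type backbone. It was derived by Gibson cloning from an earlier construct that carried a different cargo fused to a fluorescent protein and 2xFKBP. In E. coli it replicates from a high-copy ColE1/pUC origin and is selected with ampicillin through the bla gene. An f1 origin is also present. For selection in mammalian cells, an SV40 early promoter, paired with the bacterial EM7 promoter, drives the Sh ble gene for Zeocin/bleomycin resistance, followed by an SV40 polyadenylation signal.

The expression cassette uses the CMV immediate-early enhancer and promoter. Two short tet operator matches sit just downstream, consistent with the pcDNA4/TO design. In that design transcription is constitutive unless the host cell supplies Tet repressor, in which case it becomes tetracycline-inducible. The insert is AfrLEA3m, a protein from the brine shrimp Artemia franciscana, recorded as 330 bp. The feature table does not annotate it, but an unannotated gap between the promoter region and mCherry is where it would be expected to sit. Downstream of that gap are mCherry and two tandem copies of DmrB, the F36V mutant of FKBP12 that binds synthetic ligands not recognised by wild-type FKBP. A bGH polyadenylation signal ends the cassette.

The resulting red-fluorescent fusion can be crosslinked by adding a chemical dimerizer. The depositors used it to test for chemically inducible condensate formation by this extremotolerance-associated protein in human cells.
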