Addgene plasmid #185321: AfrLEA3m_mCh-2xFKBP (pBS1137)
Purpose: For the mammalian expression of the brine shrimp protein AfrLEA3m attached to 2xFKBP. The FKBP can be used for inducible dimerization and condensate formation
Depositing lab: Pamela Silver. Depositing organization: Harvard Medical School. Publication: Natural and Designed Proteins Inspired by Extremotolerant Organisms Can Form Condensates and Attenuate Apoptosis in Human Cells. Veling MT, Nguyen DT, Thadani NN, Oster ME, Rollins NJ, Brock KP, Bethel NP, Lim S, Baker D, Way JC, Marks DS, Chang RL, Silver PA. ACS Synth Biol. 2022 Mar 18;11(3):1292-1302. doi: 10.1021/acssynbio.1c00572. Epub 2022 Feb 18. PubMed 35176859.
Backbone
  Vector backbone: rt44a_nCoV-N-mEGFP-2xFKBP-HA pcDNA4_TO
  Vector type: Mammalian Expression
Growth in bacteria
  Bacterial resistance: Ampicillin, 100 μg/mL
  Growth temperature: 37°C
  Growth strain: DH5alpha
  Copy number: High Copy
Gene/Insert
  Gene/Insert name: AfrLEA3m
  Species: A. franciscana
  Insert size (bp): 330
  Cloning method: Gibson Cloning
Terms and licenses: Academic/Nonprofit Terms; Industry Terms: Not Available to Industry
Depositor comments: This plasmid encodes a protein fused to 2xFKBP. FKBP will dimerize upon exposure to a dimerization agent. We used it to test for chemically inducible condensate formation
How to cite: AfrLEA3m_mCh-2xFKBP (pBS1137) was a gift from Pamela Silver (Addgene plasmid # 185321 ; http://n2t.net/addgene:185321 ; RRID:Addgene_185321)
